>Addgene plasmid #85464 | p-mCherry-C1-GtACR1 | depositor full sequence | sequence record 166563 | p-mCherry-C1-GtACR1 sequence 5588 bps
TCAATTACGGGGTCATTAGTTCATAGCCCATATATGGAGTTCCGCGTTACATAACTTACGGTAAATGGCC
CGCCTGGCTGACCGCCCAACGACCCCCGCCCATTGACGTCAATAATGACGTATGTTCCCATAGTAACGCC
AATAGGGACTTTCCATTGACGTCAATGGGTGGAGTATTTACGGTAAACTGCCCACTTGGCAGTACATCAA
GTGTATCATATGCCAAGTACGCCCCCTATTGACGTCAATGACGGTAAATGGCCCGCCTGGCATTATGCCC
AGTACATGACCTTATGGGACTTTCCTACTTGGCAGTACATCTACGTATTAGTCATCGCTATTACCATGGT
GATGCGGTTTTGGCAGTACATCAATGGGCGTGGATAGCGGTTTGACTCACGGGGATTTCCAAGTCTCCAC
CCCATTGACGTCAATGGGAGTTTGTTTTGGCACCAAAATCAACGGGACTTTCCAAAATGTCGTAACAACT
CCGCCCCATTGACGCAAATGGGCGGTAGGCGTGTACGGTGGGAGGTCTATATAAGCAGAGCTGGTTTAGT
GAACCGTCAGATCCGCTAGCCACCATGAGCAGCATTACTTGTGACCCAGCCATCTATGGAGAGTGGAGCA
GAGAGAACCAGTTTTGCGTCGAAAAGAGCCTGATTACCCTGGACGGCATCAAGTACGTGCAGCTGGTCAT
GGCCGTGGTGAGCGCCTGCCAGGTGTTCTTTATGGTCACTAGGGCACCCAAAGTGCCTTGGGAGGCCATC
TACCTGCCAACCACAGAAATGATCACCTATTCACTGGCTTTCACAGGCAACGGATACATTCGAGTGGCAA
ATGGGAAGTATCTGCCTTGGGCTAGAATGGCAAGTTGGCTGTGCACATGTCCAATCATGCTGGGCCTGGT
GAGCAACATGGCCCTGGTGAAGTACAAATCCATTCCACTGAATCCCATGATGATTGCCGCCAGCAGCATC
TGCACAGTGTTCGGAATCACTGCCTCCGTGGTCCTGGACCCCCTGCACGTGTGGCTGTACTGTTTCATCT
CTAGTATTTTCTTTATCTTTGAGATGGTGGTCGCATTCGCCATTTTTGCCATCACTATTCATGATTTTCA
GACCATCGGAAGTCCCATGTCACTGAAGGTGGTCGAAAGGCTGAAACTGATGAGAATCGTGTTCTACGTG
AGCTGGATGGCCTATCCTATCCTGTGGAGTTTTTCAAGCACAGGGGCTTGCATTATGTCTGAGAACACTT
CCTCTGTGCTGTACCTGCTGGGCGACGCACTGTGCAAAAATACCTATGGAATCCTGCTGTGGGCTACTAC
CTGGGGACTGCTGAACGGCAAGTGGGACCGAGATTACGTGAAAGGACGCAATGTCGATGGGACACTGATG
CCCGAATATGAACAGGATCTGGAGAAAGGCAATACTGAACGATATGAGGATGCTCGGGCTGGGGAAACCG
GACCGGTGGTGAGCAAGGGCGAGGAGGATAACATGGCCATCATCAAGGAGTTCATGCGCTTCAAGGTGCA
CATGGAGGGCTCCGTGAACGGCCACGAGTTCGAGATCGAGGGCGAGGGCGAGGGCCGCCCCTACGAGGGC
ACCCAGACCGCCAAGCTGAAGGTGACCAAGGGTGGCCCCCTGCCCTTCGCCTGGGACATCCTGTCCCCTC
AGTTCATGTACGGCTCCAAGGCCTACGTGAAGCACCCCGCCGACATCCCCGACTACTTGAAGCTGTCCTT
CCCCGAGGGCTTCAAGTGGGAGCGCGTGATGAACTTCGAGGACGGCGGCGTGGTGACCGTGACCCAGGAC
TCCTCCCTGCAGGACGGCGAGTTCATCTACAAGGTGAAGCTGCGCGGCACCAACTTCCCCTCCGACGGCC
CCGTAATGCAGAAGAAGACCATGGGCTGGGAGGCCTCCTCCGAGCGGATGTACCCCGAGGACGGCGCCCT
GAAGGGCGAGATCAAGCAGAGGCTGAAGCTGAAGGACGGCGGCCACTACGACGCTGAGGTCAAGACCACC
TACAAGGCCAAGAAGCCCGTGCAGCTGCCCGGCGCCTACAACGTCAACATCAAGTTGGACATCACCTCCC
ACAACGAGGACTACACCATCGTGGAACAGTACGAACGCGCCGAGGGCCGCCACTCCACCGGCGGCATGGA
CGAGCTGTACAAGTAAGAGCTCAAGCTTCGAATTCTGCAGTCGACGGTACCGCGGGCCCGGGATCCACCG
GATCTAGATAACTGATCATAATCAGCCATACCACATTTGTAGAGGTTTTACTTGCTTTAAAAAACCTCCC
ACACCTCCCCCTGAACCTGAAACATAAAATGAATGCAATTGTTGTTGTTAACTTGTTTATTGCAGCTTAT
AATGGTTACAAATAAAGCAATAGCATCACAAATTTCACAAATAAAGCATTTTTTTCACTGCATTCTAGTT
GTGGTTTGTCCAAACTCATCAATGTATCTTAAGGCGTAAATTGTAAGCGTTAATATTTTGTTAAAATTCG
CGTTAAATTTTTGTTAAATCAGCTCATTTTTTAACCAATAGGCCGAAATCGGCAAAATCCCTTATAAATC
AAAAGAATAGACCGAGATAGGGT
[37 nt withheld, positions 2614-2650]
AAAGAACGTGGACTCCAACGTCAAAGG
[49 nt withheld, positions 2678-2726]
T
[91 nt withheld, positions 2728-2818]
G
[124 nt withheld, positions 2820-2943]
CAGGTGGCACTTTTCGGGGAAATGTGCGCGGAACCCCTATTTGTTTATTTTTCTAAATACATTCAAATAT
GTATCCGCTCATGAGACAATAACCCTGATAAATGCTTCAATAATATTGAAAAAGGAAGAGTCCTGAGGCG
GAAAGAACCAGCTGTGGAATGTGTGTCAGTTAGGGTGTGGAAAGTCCCCAGGCTCCCCAGCAGGCAGAAG
TATGCAAAGCATGCATCTCAATTAGTCAGCAACCAGGTGTGGAAAGTCCCCAGGCTCCCCAGCAGGCAGA
AGTATGCAAAGCATGCATCTCAATTAGTCAGCAACCATAGTCCCGCCCCTAACTCCGCCCATCCCGCCCC
TAACTCCGCCCAGTTCCGCCCATTCTCCGCCCCATGGCTGACTAATTTTTTTTATTTATGCAGAGGCCGA
GGCCGCCTCGGCCTCTGAGCTATTCCAGAAGTAGTGAGGAGGCTTTTTTGGAGGCCTAGGCTTTTGCAAA
GATCGATCAAGAGACAGGATGAGGATCGTTTCGCATGATTGAACAAGATGGATTGCACGCAGGTTCTCCG
GCCGCTTGGGTGGAGAGGCTATTCGGCTATGACTGGGCACAACAGACAATCGGCTGCTCTGATGCCGCCG
TGTTCCGGCTGTCAGCGCAGGGGCGCCCGGTTCTTTTTGTCAAGACCGACCTGTCCGGTGCCCTGAATGA
ACTGCAAGACGAGGCAGCGCGGCTATCGTGGCTGGCCACGACGGGCGTTCCTTGCGCAGCTGTGCTCGAC
GTTGTCACTGAAGCGGGAAGGGACTGGCTGCTATTGGGCGAAGTGCCGGGGCAGGATCTCCTGTCATCTC
ACCTTGCTCCTGCCGAGAAAGTATCCATCATGGCTGATGCAATGCGGCGGCTGCATACGCTTGATCCGGC
TACCTGCCCATTCGACCACCAAGCGAAACATCGCATCGAGCGAGCACGTACTCGGATGGAAGCCGGTCTT
GTCGATCAGGATGATCTGGACGAAGAGCATCAGGGGCTCGCGCCAGCCGAACTGTTCGCCAGGCTCAAGG
CGAGCATGCCCGACGGCGAGGATCTCGTCGTGACCCATGGCGATGCCTGCTTGCCGAATATCATGGTGGA
AAATGGCCGCTTTTCTGGATTCATCGACTGTGGCCGGCTGGGTGTGGCGGACCGCTATCAGGACATAGCG
TTGGCTACCCGTGATATTGCTGAAGAGCTTGGCGGCGAATGGGCTGACCGCTTCCTCGTGCTTTACGGTA
TCGCCGCTCCCGATTCGCAGCGCATCGCCTTCTATCGCCTTCTTGACGAGTTCTTCTGAGCGGGACTCTG
GGGTTCGAAATGACCGACCAAGCGACGCCCAACCTGCCATCACGAGATTTCGATTCCACCGCCGCCTTCT
ATGAAAGGTTGGGCTTCGGAATCGTTTTCCGGGACGCCGGCTGGATGATCCTCCAGCGCGGGGATCTCAT
GCTGGAGTTCTTCGCCCACCCTAGGGGGAGGCTAACTGAAACACGGAAGGAGACAATACCGGAAGGAACC
CGCGCTATGACGGCAATAAAAAGACAGAATAAAACGCACGGTGTTGGGTCGTTTGTTCATAAACGCGGGG
TTCGGTCCCAGGGCTGGCACTCTGTCGATACCCCACCGAGACCCCATTGGGGCCAATACGCCCGCGTTTC
TTCCTTTTCCCCACCCCACCCCCCAAGTTCGGGTGAAGGCCCAGGGCTCGCAGCCAACGTCGGGGCGGCA
GGCCCTGCCATAGCCTCAGGTTACTCATATATACTTTAGATTGATTTAAAACTTCATTTTTAATTTAAAA
GGATCTAGGTGAAGATCCTTTTTGATAATCTCATGACCAAAATCCCTTAACGTGAGTTTTCGTTCCACTG
AGCGTCAGACCCCGTAGAAAAGATCAAAGGATCTTCTTGAGATCCTTTTTTTCTGCGCGTAATCTGCTGC
TTGCAAACAAAAAAACCACCGCTACCAGCGGTGGTTTGTTTGCCGGATCAAGAGCTACCAACTCTTTTTC
CGAAGGTAACTGGCTTCAGCAGAGCGCAGATACCAAATACTGTCCTTCTAGTGTAGCCGTAGTTAGGCCA
CCACTTCAAGAACTCTGTAGCACCGCCTACATACCTCGCTCTGCTAATCCTGTTACCAGTGGCTGCTGCC
AGTGGCGATAAGTCGTGTCTTACCGGGTTGGACTCAAGACGATAGTTACCGGATAAGGCGCAGCGGTCGG
GCTGAACGGGGGGTTCGTGCACACAGCCCAGCTTGGAGCGAACGACCTACACCGAACTGAGATACCTACA
GCGTGAGCTATGAGAAAGCGCCACGCTTCCCGAAGGGAGAAAGGCGGACAGGTATCCGGTAAGCGGCAGG
GTCGGAACAGGAGAGCGCACGAGGGAGCTTCCAGGGGGAAACGCCTGGTATCTTTATAGTCCTGTCGGGT
TTCGCCACCTCTGACTTGAGCGTCGATTTTTGTGATGCTCGTCAGGGGGGCGGAGCCTATGGAAAAACGC
CAGCAACGCGGCCTTTTTACGGTTCCTGGCCTTTTGCTGGCCTTTTGCTCACATGTTCTTTCCTGCGTTA
TCCCCTGATTCTGTGGATAACCGTATTACCGCCATGCATTAGTTATTAATAGTAA
Features (pLannotate 1.2.2; 14 found; start..end, strand, type, name):
     45..348     +  enhancer       CMV enhancer: human cytomegalovirus immediate early enhancer
    349..552     +  promoter       CMV promoter: human cytomegalovirus (CMV) immediate early promoter
   1477..2185    +  CDS            mCherry (fragment): monomeric derivative of DsRed fluorescent protein (Shaner et al., 2004) mammalian codon-optimized
   2187..2236    +  misc_feature   MCS (fragment): multiple cloning site
   2253..2337    +  CDS            large T antigen (fragment): large T antigen from SV40 (simian virus 40)
   2360..2481    +  polyA_signal   SV40 poly(A) signal: SV40 polyadenylation signal
   2515..2943    -  rep_origin     f1 ori (sequence partly withheld): f1 bacteriophage origin of replication; arrow indicates direction of (+) strand synthesis
   2970..3074    +  promoter       AmpR promoter: bla
   3076..3433    +  promoter       SV40 promoter: SV40 enhancer and early promoter
   3468..4262    +  CDS            NeoR/KanR: aminoglycoside phosphotransferase from Tn5; aph(3')-II (or nptII); confers resistance to neomycin, kanamycin, and G418 (Geneticin®)
   4283..4435    +  CDS            ble (fragment): BLE_KLEPN - Experimental evidence at protein level: Swiss-Prot protein existence level 1. Binding protein with a strong affinity to the bleomycin family of antibiotics. Binds to CL990; an antimitotic-antibiotic compound. From Klebsiella pneumoniae.
   4494..4541    +  polyA_signal   HSV TK poly(A) signal: herpes simplex virus thymidine kinase polyadenylation signal (Cole and Stacy, 1985)
   4632..4648    -  polyA_signal   bGH poly(A) signal (fragment): bovine growth hormone polyadenylation signal
   4870..5458    +  rep_origin     ori: high-copy-number ColE1/pMB1/pBR322/pUC origin of replication
