>Addgene plasmid #85464 | p-mCherry-C1-GtACR1 | addgene full sequence | sequence record 170772 | Addgene NGS Result
[50 nt withheld, positions 1-50]
CAGGTGGCACTTTTCGGGGAAATGTGCGCGGAACCCCTATTTGTTTATTTTTCTAAATACATTCAAATAT
GTATCCGCTCATGAGACAATAACCCTGATAAATGCTTCAATAATATTGAAAAAGGAAGAGTCCTGAGGCG
GAAAGAACCAGCTGTGGAATGTGTGTCAGTTAGGGTGTGGAAAGTCCCCAGGCTCCCCAGCAGGCAGAAG
TATGCAAAGCATGCATCTCAATTAGTCAGCAACCAGGTGTGGAAAGTCCCCAGGCTCCCCAGCAGGCAGA
AGTATGCAAAGCATGCATCTCAATTAGTCAGCAACCATAGTCCCGCCCCTAACTCCGCCCATCCCGCCCC
TAACTCCGCCCAGTTCCGCCCATTCTCCGCCCCATGGCTGACTAATTTTTTTTATTTATGCAGAGGCCGA
GGCCGCCTCGGCCTCTGAGCTATTCCAGAAGTAGTGAGGAGGCTTTTTTGGAGGCCTAGGCTTTTGCAAA
GATCGATCAAGAGACAGGATGAGGATCGTTTCGCATGATTGAACAAGATGGATTGCACGCAGGTTCTCCG
GCCGCTTGGGTGGAGAGGCTATTCGGCTATGACTGGGCACAACAGACAATCGGCTGCTCTGATGCCGCCG
TGTTCCGGCTGTCAGCGCAGGGGCGCCCGGTTCTTTTTGTCAAGACCGACCTGTCCGGTGCCCTGAATGA
ACTGCAAGACGAGGCAGCGCGGCTATCGTGGCTGGCCACGACGGGCGTTCCTTGCGCAGCTGTGCTCGAC
GTTGTCACTGAAGCGGGAAGGGACTGGCTGCTATTGGGCGAAGTGCCGGGGCAGGATCTCCTGTCATCTC
ACCTTGCTCCTGCCGAGAAAGTATCCATCATGGCTGATGCAATGCGGCGGCTGCATACGCTTGATCCGGC
TACCTGCCCATTCGACCACCAAGCGAAACATCGCATCGAGCGAGCACGTACTCGGATGGAAGCCGGTCTT
GTCGATCAGGATGATCTGGACGAAGAGCATCAGGGGCTCGCGCCAGCCGAACTGTTCGCCAGGCTCAAGG
CGAGCATGCCCGACGGCGAGGATCTCGTCGTGACCCATGGCGATGCCTGCTTGCCGAATATCATGGTGGA
AAATGGCCGCTTTTCTGGATTCATCGACTGTGGCCGGCTGGGTGTGGCGGACCGCTATCAGGACATAGCG
TTGGCTACCCGTGATATTGCTGAAGAGCTTGGCGGCGAATGGGCTGACCGCTTCCTCGTGCTTTACGGTA
TCGCCGCTCCCGATTCGCAGCGCATCGCCTTCTATCGCCTTCTTGACGAGTTCTTCTGAGCGGGACTCTG
GGGTTCGAAATGACCGACCAAGCGACGCCCAACCTGCCATCACGAGATTTCGATTCCACCGCCGCCTTCT
ATGAAAGGTTGGGCTTCGGAATCGTTTTCCGGGACGCCGGCTGGATGATCCTCCAGCGCGGGGATCTCAT
GCTGGAGTTCTTCGCCCACCCTAGGGGGAGGCTAACTGAAACACGGAAGGAGACAATACCGGAAGGAACC
CGCGCTATGACGGCAATAAAAAGACAGAATAAAACGCACGGTGTTGGGTCGTTTGTTCATAAACGCGGGG
TTCGGTCCCAGGGCTGGCACTCTGTCGATACCCCACCGAGACCCCATTGGGGCCAATACGCCCGCGTTTC
TTCCTTTTCCCCACCCCACCCCCCAAGTTCGGGTGAAGGCCCAGGGCTCGCAGCCAACGTCGGGGCGGCA
GGCCCTGCCATAGCCTCAGGTTACTCATATATACTTTAGATTGATTTAAAACTTCATTTTTAATTTAAAA
GGATCTAGGTGAAGATCCTTTTTGATAATCTCATGACCAAAATCCCTTAACGTGAGTTTTCGTTCCACTG
AGCGTCAGACCCCGTAGAAAAGATCAAAGGATCTTCTTGAGATCCTTTTTTTCTGCGCGTAATCTGCTGC
TTGCAAACAAAAAAACCACCGCTACCAGCGGTGGTTTGTTTGCCGGATCAAGAGCTACCAACTCTTTTTC
CGAAGGTAACTGGCTTCAGCAGAGCGCAGATACCAAATACTGTTCTTCTAGTGTAGCCGTAGTTAGGCCA
CCACTTCAAGAACTCTGTAGCACCGCCTACATACCTCGCTCTGCTAATCCTGTTACCAGTGGCTGCTGCC
AGTGGCGATAAGTCGTGTCTTACCGGGTTGGACTCAAGACGATAGTTACCGGATAAGGCGCAGCGGTCGG
GCTGAACGGGGGGTTCGTGCACACAGCCCAGCTTGGAGCGAACGACCTACACCGAACTGAGATACCTACA
GCGTGAGCTATGAGAAAGCGCCACGCTTCCCGAAGGGAGAAAGGCGGACAGGTATCCGGTAAGCGGCAGG
GTCGGAACAGGAGAGCGCACGAGGGAGCTTCCAGGGGGAAACGCCTGGTATCTTTATAGTCCTGTCGGGT
TTCGCCACCTCTGACTTGAGCGTCGATTTTTGTGATGCTCGTCAGGGGGGCGGAGCCTATGGAAAAACGC
CAGCAACGCGGCCTTTTTACGGTTCCTGGCCTTTTGCTGGCCTTTTGCTCACATGTTCTTTCCTGCGTTA
TCCCCTGATTCTGTGGATAACCGTATTACCGCCATGCATTAGTTATTAATAGTAATCAATTACGGGGTCA
TTAGTTCATAGCCCATATATGGAGTTCCGCGTTACATAACTTACGGTAAATGGCCCGCCTGGCTGACCGC
CCAACGACCCCCGCCCATTGACGTCAATAATGACGTATGTTCCCATAGTAACGCCAATAGGGACTTTCCA
TTGACGTCAATGGGTGGAGTATTTACGGTAAACTGCCCACTTGGCAGTACATCAAGTGTATCATATGCCA
AGTACGCCCCCTATTGACGTCAATGACGGTAAATGGCCCGCCTGGCATTATGCCCAGTACATGACCTTAT
GGGACTTTCCTACTTGGCAGTACATCTACGTATTAGTCATCGCTATTACCATGGTGATGCGGTTTTGGCA
GTACATCAATGGGCGTGGATAGCGGTTTGACTCACGGGGATTTCCAAGTCTCCACCCCATTGACGTCAAT
GGGAGTTTGTTTTGGCACCAAAATCAACGGGACTTTCCAAAATGTCGTAACAACTCCGCCCCATTGACGC
AAATGGGCGGTAGGCGTGTACGGTGGGAGGTCTATATAAGCAGAGCTGGTTTAGTGAACCGTCAGATCCG
CTAGCCACCATGAGCAGCATTACTTGTGACCCAGCCATCTATGGAGAGTGGAGCAGAGAGAACCAGTTTT
GCGTCGAAAAGAGCCTGATTACCCTGGACGGCATCAAGTACGTGCAGCTGGTCATGGCCGTGGTGAGCGC
CTGCCAGGTGTTCTTTATGGTCACTAGGGCACCCAAAGTGCCTTGGGAGGCCATCTACCTGCCAACCACA
GAAATGATCACCTATTCACTGGCTTTCACAGGCAACGGATACATTCGAGTGGCAAATGGGAAGTATCTGC
CTTGGGCTAGAATGGCAAGTTGGCTGTGCACATGTCCAATCATGCTGGGCCTGGTGAGCAACATGGCCCT
GGTGAAGTACAAATCCATTCCACTGAATCCCATGATGATTGCCGCCAGCAGCATCTGCACAGTGTTCGGA
ATCACTGCCTCCGTGGTCCTGGACCCCCTGCACGTGTGGCTGTACTGTTTCATCTCTAGTATTTTCTTTA
TCTTTGAGATGGTGGTCGCATTCGCCATTTTTGCCATCACTATTCATGATTTTCAGACCATCGGAAGTCC
CATGTCACTGAAGGTGGTCGAAAGGCTGAAACTGATGAGAATCGTGTTCTACGTGAGCTGGATGGCCTAT
CCTATCCTGTGGAGTTTTTCAAGCACAGGGGCTTGCATTATGTCTGAGAACACTTCCTCTGTGCTGTACC
TGCTGGGCGACGCACTGTGCAAAAATACCTATGGAATCCTGCTGTGGGCTACTACCTGGGGACTGCTGAA
CGGCAAGTGGGACCGAGATTACGTGAAAGGACGCAATGTCGATGGGACACTGATGCCCGAATATGAACAG
GATCTGGAGAAAGGCAATACTGAACGATATGAGGATGCTCGGGCTGGGGAAACCGGACCGGTGGTGAGCA
AGGGCGAGGAGGATAACATGGCCATCATCAAGGAGTTCATGCGCTTCAAGGTGCACATGGAGGGCTCCGT
GAACGGCCACGAGTTCGAGATCGAGGGCGAGGGCGAGGGCCGCCCCTACGAGGGCACCCAGACCGCCAAG
CTGAAGGTGACCAAGGGTGGCCCCCTGCCCTTCGCCTGGGACATCCTGTCCCCTCAGTTCATGTACGGCT
CCAAGGCCTACGTGAAGCACCCCGCCGACATCCCCGACTACTTGAAGCTGTCCTTCCCCGAGGGCTTCAA
GTGGGAGCGCGTGATGAACTTCGAGGACGGCGGCGTGGTGACCGTGACCCAGGACTCCTCCCTGCAGGAC
GGCGAGTTCATCTACAAGGTGAAGCTGCGCGGCACCAACTTCCCCTCCGACGGCCCCGTAATGCAGAAGA
AGACCATGGGCTGGGAGGCCTCCTCCGAGCGGATGTACCCCGAGGACGGCGCCCTGAAGGGCGAGATCAA
GCAGAGGCTGAAGCTGAAGGACGGCGGCCACTACGACGCTGAGGTCAAGACCACCTACAAGGCCAAGAAG
CCCGTGCAGCTGCCCGGCGCCTACAACGTCAACATCAAGTTGGACATCACCTCCCACAACGAGGACTACA
CCATCGTGGAACAGTACGAACGCGCCGAGGGCCGCCACTCCACCGGCGGCATGGACGAGCTGTACAAGTA
AGAGCTCAAGCTTCGAATTCTGCAGTCGACGGTACCGCGGGCCCGGGATCCACCGGATCTAGATAACTGA
TCATAATCAGCCATACCACATTTGTAGAGGTTTTACTTGCTTTAAAAAACCTCCCACACCTCCCCCTGAA
CCTGAAACATAAAATGAATGCAATTGTTGTTGTTAACTTGTTTATTGCAGCTTATAATGGTTACAAATAA
AGCAATAGCATCACAAATTTCACAAATAAAGCATTTTTTTCACTGCATTCTAGTTGTGGTTTGTCCAAAC
TCATCAATGTATCTTAACGCGTAAATTGTAAGCGTTAATATTTTGTTAAAATTCGCGTTAAATTTTTGTT
AAATCAGCTCATTTTTTAACCAATAGGCCGAAATCGGCAAAATCCCTTATAAATCAAAAGAATAGACCGA
GATAGGGT
[37 nt withheld, positions 5309-5345]
AAAGAACGTGGACTCCAACGTCAAAGG
[49 nt withheld, positions 5373-5421]
T
[91 nt withheld, positions 5423-5513]
G
[74 nt withheld, positions 5515-5588]
Features (pLannotate 1.2.2; 14 found; start..end, strand, type, name):
     77..181     +  promoter       AmpR promoter: bla
    183..540     +  promoter       SV40 promoter: SV40 enhancer and early promoter
    575..1369    +  CDS            NeoR/KanR: aminoglycoside phosphotransferase from Tn5; aph(3')-II (or nptII); confers resistance to neomycin, kanamycin, and G418 (Geneticin®)
   1390..1542    +  CDS            ble (fragment): BLE_KLEPN - Experimental evidence at protein level: Swiss-Prot protein existence level 1. Binding protein with a strong affinity to the bleomycin family of antibiotics. Binds to CL990; an antimitotic-antibiotic compound. From Klebsiella pneumoniae.
   1601..1648    +  polyA_signal   HSV TK poly(A) signal: herpes simplex virus thymidine kinase polyadenylation signal (Cole and Stacy, 1985)
   1739..1755    -  polyA_signal   bGH poly(A) signal (fragment): bovine growth hormone polyadenylation signal
   1977..2565    +  rep_origin     ori: high-copy-number ColE1/pMB1/pBR322/pUC origin of replication
   2740..3043    +  enhancer       CMV enhancer: human cytomegalovirus immediate early enhancer
   3044..3247    +  promoter       CMV promoter: human cytomegalovirus (CMV) immediate early promoter
   4172..4880    +  CDS            mCherry (fragment): monomeric derivative of DsRed fluorescent protein (Shaner et al., 2004) mammalian codon-optimized
   4882..4931    +  misc_feature   MCS (fragment): multiple cloning site
   4948..5032    +  CDS            large T antigen (fragment): large T antigen from SV40 (simian virus 40)
   5055..5176    +  polyA_signal   SV40 poly(A) signal: SV40 polyadenylation signal
   5210..50      -  rep_origin     f1 ori (across the origin) (sequence partly withheld): f1 bacteriophage origin of replication; arrow indicates direction of (+) strand synthesis
