[The description below was written by a language model from this plasmid's Addgene catalogue record and pLannotate feature annotations shown in this document.]
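Description:
p-mCherry-C1-GtACR1 is a mammalian expression plasmid built on the pEGFP-C1 backbone, in which EGFP was swapped for mCherry. It carries a synthetic, human/mouse codon-optimized copy of the ACR1 gene from the cryptophyte alga Guillardia theta (GtACR1, 885 bp), a natural anion-conducting channelrhodopsin. The insert was cloned between NheI and AgeI, immediately upstream of mCherry, so the channel is produced with the red fluorescent protein fused to its C terminus. Transcription is driven by the human CMV immediate-early enhancer and promoter and terminated by the SV40 polyadenylation signal, with a remnant of the multiple cloning site lying after mCherry. The automated annotation does not label the opsin itself. However, the unannotated stretch of roughly 900 nt between the CMV promoter and mCherry matches the expected position and size of the insert.

In bacteria the plasmid replicates from a high-copy ColE1/pUC-type origin, and an f1 origin is also present. A single Tn5 NeoR/KanR cassette is placed behind both a bacterial (bla) promoter and the SV40 enhancer/early promoter and ends in the HSV TK polyadenylation signal. It therefore provides kanamycin resistance in E. coli and G418 selection in mammalian cells. The short ble, bGH poly(A) and large T antigen fragments in the annotation are probably backbone remnants or partial matches rather than functional elements. Both the depositor and sequencing-derived records are 5,588 nt and share the same features, slightly longer than the catalogued 5,576 bp.

According to the record, GtACR1 absorbs cyan light, has high conductivity and closes with kinetics of about 140 ms. The plasmid suits transfection of cultured mammalian cells for light-gated anion conductance, with mCherry fluorescence reporting expression and localization of the channel.
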