Addgene plasmid #85464: p-mCherry-C1-GtACR1
Purpose: Natural anion conducting Channelrhodopsin with cyan absorption. Closing kinetics 140ms. High conductivity. Codon optimized for mammalian expression (human/mouse)
Depositing lab: Peter Hegemann. Depositing organization: Humboldt-Universitaet zu Berlin. Publication: Identification of a Natural Green Light Absorbing Chloride Conducting Channelrhodopsin from Proteomonas sulcata. Wietek J, Broser M, Krause BS, Hegemann P. J Biol Chem. 2016 Feb 19;291(8):4121-7. doi: 10.1074/jbc.M115.699637. Epub 2016 Jan 6. PubMed 26740624.
Backbone
  Vector backbone: pEGFP-C1
  Backbone size w/o insert (bp): 4703
  Total vector size (bp): 5576
  Modifications to backbone: EGFP has been replaced by mCherry using AgeI/XhoI (XhoI site destroyed during cloning)
  Vector type: Mammalian Expression
  Selectable markers: Neomycin (select with G418)
Growth in bacteria
  Bacterial resistance: Kanamycin, 50 μg/mL
  Growth temperature: 37°C
  Growth strain: XL1 Blue
  Copy number: High Copy
Gene/Insert
  Gene/Insert name: Synthetic construct ACR1 gene (alt name: GtACR1)
  Species: Synthetic; Guillardia theta
  Insert size (bp): 885
  GenBank ID: KP171708.1
  Promoter: CMV (+enhancer)
  Tag / fusion protein: mCherry (C terminal on insert)
  Cloning method: Restriction Enzyme; 5′ cloning site NheI (not destroyed); 3′ cloning site AgeI (not destroyed)
  Sequencing primers: 5′ EGFP-N1-F: GAGGTCTATATAAGCAGAGC or CMV-F: GCAAATGGGCGGTAGGCGT; 3′ EGFP-C1-R: AACCATTATAAGCTGCAATAAAC
Terms and licenses: Academic/Nonprofit Terms; Industry Terms: Not Available to Industry
How to cite: p-mCherry-C1-GtACR1 was a gift from Peter Hegemann (Addgene plasmid # 85464 ; http://n2t.net/addgene:85464 ; RRID:Addgene_85464)
